Addgene plasmid #204788: Zika NS5 RdRp
Purpose: Bacterial expression of Zika NS5 RdRp
Depositing lab: ASAP Discovery & Frank von Delft. Depositing organization: University of Oxford.
Backbone
  Vector backbone: pET28-LIC
  Vector type: Bacterial Expression
Growth in bacteria
  Bacterial resistance: Kanamycin, 50 μg/mL
  Growth temperature: 37°C
  Growth strain: DH5alpha
  Copy number: Unknown
Gene/Insert
  Gene/Insert name: Zika NS5 RdRp domain
  Species: Zika
  Cloning method: Ligation Independent Cloning
How to cite: Zika NS5 RdRp was a gift from ASAP Discovery & Frank von Delft (Addgene plasmid # 204788 ; http://n2t.net/addgene:204788 ; RRID:Addgene_204788)
