[The description below was written by a language model from this plasmid's Addgene catalogue record and pLannotate feature annotations shown in this document.]
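Description:
Zika NS5 RdRp is a bacterial expression plasmid built on the pET28-LIC backbone, with the insert introduced by ligation-independent cloning. It is a roughly 7.4 kb pET-type vector that replicates in E. coli from a ColE1/pBR322-family origin accompanied by the bom region and the rop gene, which moderates copy number. Selection is by kanamycin through an aminoglycoside phosphotransferase gene. An f1 origin is also present, along with leftover tetracycline-resistance fragments from the pBR322 lineage that are not expected to be functional.

Expression is driven by a T7 promoter followed by a lac operator and the T7 gene 10 ribosome binding site, and it ends at a T7 terminator. A plasmid-borne lacI gene supplies repressor, so transcription is held off until induction with IPTG in a host that provides T7 RNA polymerase. The annotated open reading frame begins with an N-terminal His tag fused to E. coli thioredoxin (TrxA), a common solubility-enhancing partner. A short match to a TEV-cleavage-containing tag follows, suggesting a protease site for removing the fusion partner. After this comes an approximately 1.8 kb segment matching the NS5 region of the Zika virus polyprotein, corresponding to the RNA-dependent RNA polymerase domain that replicates the viral genome. A further His-tag fragment is annotated downstream of the insert, but the record does not show whether it lies in frame or is translated. The short downstream hit to a T7 gene 10-derived tag is probably residual vector sequence. The stated purpose is bacterial production of the Zika NS5 RdRp domain, yielding affinity-purifiable recombinant protein; the record specifies no particular downstream application.
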