Features (pLannotate 1.2.2; 22 found; start..end, strand, type, name):
      1..19      +  promoter       T7 promoter: promoter for bacteriophage T7 RNA polymerase
     20..44      +  protein_bind   lac operator: The lac repressor binds to the lac operator to inhibit transcription in E. coli. This inhibition can be relieved by adding lactose or isopropyl-β-D-thiogalactopyranoside (IPTG). lac repressor encoded by lacI
     59..81      +  RBS            RBS: efficient ribosome binding site from bacteriophage T7 gene 10 (Olins and Rangwala, 1989)
     94..112     +  CDS            7xHis (fragment): 6xHis affinity tag
    115..441     +  CDS            TrxA: E. coli thioredoxin; trxA
    459..479     +  CDS            capTEV™ (fragment): composite tag for in vivo biotinylation, TEV protease cleavage, and 6xHis tagging
    487..2280    +  CDS            POLG_ZIKV (fragment): Experimental evidence at protein level: Swiss-Prot protein existence level 1. [RNA-directed RNA polymerase NS5]: Replicates the viral (+) and (-) RNA genome, and performs the capping of genomes in the cytoplasm (PubMed:31090058). Methylates viral RNA cap at guanine N-7 and ribose 2'-O positions. Once sufficient NS5 is expressed, binds to the cap-proximal structure and inhibits further translation of the viral genome (PubMed:32313955). Besides its role in RNA genome replication, also prevents the establishment of a cellular antiviral state by blocking the interferon-alpha/beta (IFN-alpha/beta)
   2295..2312    +  CDS            9xHis (fragment): 9xHis affinity tag
   2322..2371    +  CDS            SET1 (fragment): solubility-enhancement tag derived from T7 phage gene 10B
   2379..2426    +  terminator     T7 terminator: transcription terminator for bacteriophage T7 RNA polymerase
   2463..2891    +  rep_origin     f1 ori (sequence partly withheld): f1 bacteriophage origin of replication; arrow indicates direction of (+) strand synthesis
   2944..3001    +  promoter       AmpR promoter (fragment): bla
   3010..3825    -  CDS            KanR: aminoglycoside phosphotransferase; aph(3')-Ia; confers resistance to kanamycin in bacteria or G418 (Geneticin®) in eukaryotes
   3947..4535    +  rep_origin     ori: high-copy-number ColE1/pMB1/pBR322/pUC origin of replication
   4721..4860    -  misc_feature   bom: basis of mobility region from pBR322
   4962..5153    -  CDS            rop: Rop protein, which maintains plasmids at low copy number; rop
   5170..5550    +  CDS            YPB1_ECOLX: Protein predicted: Swiss-Prot protein existence level 4. From Escherichia coli.
   5622..5913    -  CDS            TcR (fragment): tetracycline efflux protein; tet; confers resistance to tetracycline
   5928..5949    -  protein_bind   CAP binding site: CAP binding activates transcription in the presence of cAMP. E. coli catabolite activator protein
   5962..7044    -  CDS            lacI: lac repressor; lacI; The lac repressor binds to the lac operator to inhibit transcription in E. coli. This inhibition can be relieved by adding lactose or isopropyl-β-D-thiogalactopyranoside (IPTG).
   7045..7122    -  promoter       lacI promoter: lacI
   7130..7409    -  CDS            TcR (fragment): tetracycline efflux protein; tet; confers resistance to tetracycline
>Addgene plasmid #204788 | Zika NS5 RdRp | addgene full sequence | sequence record 417058 | Addgene NGS Result
TAATACGACTCACTATAGGGGAATTGTGAGCGGATAACAATTCCCCTCTAGAAATAATTTTGTTTAACTT
TAAGAAGGAGATATACCATGAAACATCACCATCACCATCACCCCATGAGCGATAAAATTATTCACCTGAC
TGACGACAGTTTTGACACGGATGTACTCAAAGCGGACGGGGCGATCCTCGTCGATTTCTGGGCAGAGTGG
TGCGGTCCGTGCAAAATGATCGCCCCGATTCTGGATGAAATCGCTGACGAATATCAGGGCAAACTGACCG
TTGCAAAACTGAACATCGATCAAAACCCTGGCACTGCGCCGAAATATGGCATCCGTGGTATCCCGACTCT
GCTGCTGTTCAAAAACGGTGAAGTGGCGGCAACCAAAGTGGGTGCACTGTCTAAAGGTCAGTTGAAAGAG
TTCCTCGACGCTAACCTGGCCGGATCTGGCAGTGGTTCTGAGAATCTTTATTTTCAGGGCGCCATGTACC
ATGGGAGCTACGAAGCCCCCACGCAAGGATCAGCGTCTTCCCTCGTGAACGGGGTTGTTAGACTCCTGTC
AAAGCCTTGGGACGTGGTGACTGGAGTTACAGGAATAGCCATGACTGACACCACACCATACGGCCAACAA
AGAGTCTTCAAAGAAAAAGTGGACACCAGGGTGCCAGATCCCCAAGAAGGCACTCGCCAGGTAATGAACA
TAGTCTCTTCCTGGCTGTGGAAGGAGCTGGGGAAACGCAAGCGGCCACGCGTCTGCACCAAAGAAGAGTT
TATCAACAAGGTGCGCAGCAATGCAGCACTGGGAGCAATATTTGAAGAGGAAAAAGAATGGAAGACGGCT
GTGGAAGCTGTGAATGATCCAAGGTTTTGGGCCCTAGTGGATAGGGAGAGAGAACACCACCTGAGAGGAG
AGTGTCACAGCTGTGTGTACAACATGATGGGAAAAAGAGAAAAGAAGCAAGGAGAGTTCGGGAAAGCAAA
AGGTAGCCGCGCCATCTGGTACATGTGGTTGGGAGCCAGATTCTTGGAGTTTGAAGCCCTTGGATTCTTG
AACGAGGACCATTGGATGGGAAGAGAAAACTCAGGAGGTGGAGTCGAAGGGTTAGGATTGCAAAGACTTG
GATACATTCTAGAAGAAATGAATCGGGCACCAGGAGGAAAGATGTACGCAGATGACACTGCTGGCTGGGA
CACCCGCATTAGTAAGTTTGATCTGGAGAATGAAGCTCTGATTACCAACCAAATGGAGGAAGGGCACAGA
ACTCTGGCGTTGGCCGTGATTAAATACACATACCAAAACAAAGTGGTGAAGGTTCTCAGACCAGCTGAAG
GAGGAAAAACAGTTATGGACATCATTTCAAGACAAGACCAGAGAGGGAGTGGACAAGTTGTCACTTATGC
TCTCAACACATTCACCAACTTGGTGGTGCAGCTTATCCGGAACATGGAAGCTGAGGAAGTGTTAGAGATG
CAAGACTTATGGTTGTTGAGGAAGCCAGAGAAAGTGACCAGATGGTTGCAGAGCAATGGATGGGATAGAC
TCAAACGAATGGCGGTCAGTGGAGATGACTGCGTTGTGAAGCCAATCGATGATAGGTTTGCACATGCCCT
CAGGTTCTTGAATGACATGGGAAAAGTTAGGAAAGACACACAGGAGTGGAAACCCTCGACTGGATGGAGC
AATTGGGAAGAAGTCCCGTTCTGCTCCCACCACTTCAACAAGCTGTACCTCAAGGATGGGAGATCCATTG
TGGTCCCTTGCCGCCACCAAGATGAACTGATTGGCCGAGCTCGCGTCTCACCAGGGGCAGGATGGAGCAT
CCGGGAGACTGCCTGTCTTGCAAAATCATATGCGCAGATGTGGCAGCTCCTTTATTTCCACAGAAGAGAC
CTTCGACTGATGGCTAATGCCATTTGCTCGGCTGTGCCAGTTGACTGGGTACCAACTGGGAGAACCACCT
GGTCAATCCATGGAAAGGGAGAATGGATGACCACTGAGGACATGCTCATGGTGTGGAATAGAGTGTGGAT
TGAGGAGAACGACCATATGGAGGACAAGACTCCTGTAACAAAATGGACAGACATTCCCTATCTAGGAAAA
AGGGAGGACTTATGGTGTGGATCCCTTATAGGGCACAGACCCCGCACCACTTGGGCTGAAAACATCAAAG
ACACAGTCAACATGGTGCGCAGGATCATAGGTGATGAAGAAAAGTACATGGACTATCTATCCACCCAAGT
CCGCTACTTGGGTGAGGAAGGGTCCACACCCGGAGTGTTGTAACCGCGTCGGGTCACCACCACCACCACC
ACTGAGATCCGGCTGCTAACAAAGCCCGAAAGGAAGCTGAGTTGGCTGCTGCCACCGCTGAGCAATAACT
AGCATAACCCCTTGGGGCCTCTAAACGGGTCTTGAGGGGTTTTTTGCTGAAAGGAGGAACTATATCCGGA
TTGGCGAATGGG
[124 nt withheld, positions 2463-2586]
C
[91 nt withheld, positions 2588-2678]
A
[49 nt withheld, positions 2680-2728]
CCTTTGACGTTGGAGTCCACGTTCTTT
[37 nt withheld, positions 2756-2792]
ACCCTATCTCGGTCTATTCTTTTGATTTATAAGGGATTTTGCCGATTTCGGCCTATTGGTTAAAAAATGA
GCTGATTTAACAAAAATTTAACGCGAATTTTAACAAAATATTAACGCTTACAATTTAGGTGGCACTTTTC
GGGGAAATGTGCGCGGAACCCCTATTTGTTTATTTTTCTAAATACATTCAAATATGTATCCGCTCATGAA
TTAATTCTTAGAAAAACTCATCGAGCATCAAATGAAACTGCAATTTATTCATATCAGGATTATCAATACC
ATATTTTTGAAAAAGCCGTTTCTGTAATGAAGGAGAAAACTCACCGAGGCAGTTCCATAGGATGGCAAGA
TCCTGGTATCGGTCTGCGATTCCGACTCGTCCAACATCAATACAACCTATTAATTTCCCCTCGTCAAAAA
TAAGGTTATCAAGTGAGAAATCACCATGAGTGACGACTGAATCCGGTGAGAATGGCAAAAGTTTATGCAT
TTCTTTCCAGACTTGTTCAACAGGCCAGCCATTACGCTCGTCATCAAAATCACTCGCATCAACCAAACCG
TTATTCATTCGTGATTGCGCCTGAGCGAGACGAAATACGCGATCGCTGTTAAAAGGACAATTACAAACAG
GAATCGAATGCAACCGGCGCAGGAACACTGCCAGCGCATCAACAATATTTTCACCTGAATCAGGATATTC
TTCTAATACCTGGAATGCTGTTTTCCCGGGGATCGCAGTGGTGAGTAACCATGCATCATCAGGAGTACGG
ATAAAATGCTTGATGGTCGGAAGAGGCATAAATTCCGTCAGCCAGTTTAGTCTGACCATCTCATCTGTAA
CATCATTGGCAACGCTACCTTTGCCATGTTTCAGAAACAACTCTGGCGCATCGGGCTTCCCATACAATCG
ATAGATTGTCGCACCTGATTGCCCGACATTATCGCGAGCCCATTTATACCCATATAAATCAGCATCCATG
TTGGAATTTAATCGCGGCCTAGAGCAAGACGTTTCCCGTTGAATATGGCTCATAACACCCCTTGTATTAC
TGTTTATGTAAGCAGACAGTTTTATTGTTCATGACCAAAATCCCTTAACGTGAGTTTTCGTTCCACTGAG
CGTCAGACCCCGTAGAAAAGATCAAAGGATCTTCTTGAGATCCTTTTTTTCTGCGCGTAATCTGCTGCTT
GCAAACAAAAAAACCACCGCTACCAGCGGTGGTTTGTTTGCCGGATCAAGAGCTACCAACTCTTTTTCCG
AAGGTAACTGGCTTCAGCAGAGCGCAGATACCAAATACTGTCCTTCTAGTGTAGCCGTAGTTAGGCCACC
ACTTCAAGAACTCTGTAGCACCGCCTACATACCTCGCTCTGCTAATCCTGTTACCAGTGGCTGCTGCCAG
TGGCGATAAGTCGTGTCTTACCGGGTTGGACTCAAGACGATAGTTACCGGATAAGGCGCAGCGGTCGGGC
TGAACGGGGGGTTCGTGCACACAGCCCAGCTTGGAGCGAACGACCTACACCGAACTGAGATACCTACAGC
GTGAGCTATGAGAAAGCGCCACGCTTCCCGAAGGGAGAAAGGCGGACAGGTATCCGGTAAGCGGCAGGGT
CGGAACAGGAGAGCGCACGAGGGAGCTTCCAGGGGGAAACGCCTGGTATCTTTATAGTCCTGTCGGGTTT
CGCCACCTCTGACTTGAGCGTCGATTTTTGTGATGCTCGTCAGGGGGGCGGAGCCTATGGAAAAACGCCA
GCAACGCGGCCTTTTTACGGTTCCTGGCCTTTTGCTGGCCTTTTGCTCACATGTTCTTTCCTGCGTTATC
CCCTGATTCTGTGGATAACCGTATTACCGCCTTTGAGTGAGCTGATACCGCTCGCCGCAGCCGAACGACC
GAGCGCAGCGAGTCAGTGAGCGAGGAAGCGGAAGAGCGCCTGATGCGGTATTTTCTCCTTACGCATCTGT
GCGGTATTTCACACCGCAATGGTGCACTCTCAGTACAATCTGCTCTGATGCCGCATAGTTAAGCCAGTAT
ACACTCCGCTATCGCTACGTGACTGGGTCATGGCTGCGCCCCGACACCCGCCAACACCCGCTGACGCGCC
CTGACGGGCTTGTCTGCTCCCGGCATCCGCTTACAGACAAGCTGTGACCGTCTCCGGGAGCTGCATGTGT
CAGAGGTTTTCACCGTCATCACCGAAACGCGCGAGGCAGCTGCGGTAAAGCTCATCAGCGTGGTCGTGAA
GCGATTCACAGATGTCTGCCTGTTCATCCGCGTCCAGCTCGTTGAGTTTCTCCAGAAGCGTTAATGTCTG
GCTTCTGATAAAGCGGGCCATGTTAAGGGCGGTTTTTTCCTGTTTGGTCACTGATGCCTCCGTGTAAGGG
GGATTTCTGTTCATGGGGGTAATGATACCGATGAAACGAGAGAGGATGCTCACGATACGGGTTACTGATG
ATGAACATGCCCGGTTACTGGAACGTTGTGAGGGTAAACAACTGGCGGTATGGATGCGGCGGGACCAGAG
AAAAATCACTCAGGGTCAATGCCAGCGCTTCGTTAATACAGATGTAGGTGTTCCACAGGGTAGCCAGCAG
CATCCTGCGATGCAGATCCGGAACATAATGGTGCAGGGCGCTGACTTCCGCGTTTCCAGACTTTACGAAA
CACGGAAACCGAAGACCATTCATGTTGTTGCTCAGGTCGCAGACGTTTTGCAGCAGCAGTCGCTTCACGT
TCGCTCGCGTATCGGTGATTCATTCTGCTAACCAGTAAGGCAACCCCGCCAGCCTAGCCGGGTCCTCAAC
GACAGGAGCACGATCATGCGCACCCGTGGGGCCGCCATGCCGGCGATAATGGCCTGCTTCTCGCCGAAAC
GTTTGGTGGCGGGACCAGTGACGAAGGCTTGAGCGAGGGCGTGCAAGATTCCGAATACCGCAAGCGACAG
GCCGATCATCGTCGCGCTCCAGCGAAAGCGGTCCTCGCCGAAAATGACCCAGAGCGCTGCCGGCACCTGT
CCTACGAGTTGCATGATAAAGAAGACAGTCATAAGTGCGGCGACGATAGTCATGCCCCGCGCCCACCGGA
AGGAGCTGACTGGGTTGAAGGCTCTCAAGGGCATCGGTCGAGATCCCGGTGCCTAATGAGTGAGCTAACT
TACATTAATTGCGTTGCGCTCACTGCCCGCTTTCCAGTCGGGAAACCTGTCGTGCCAGCTGCATTAATGA
ATCGGCCAACGCGCGGGGAGAGGCGGTTTGCGTATTGGGCGCCAGGGTGGTTTTTCTTTTCACCAGTGAG
ACGGGCAACAGCTGATTGCCCTTCACCGCCTGGCCCTGAGAGAGTTGCAGCAAGCGGTCCACGCTGGTTT
GCCCCAGCAGGCGAAAATCCTGTTTGATGGTGGTTAACGGCGGGATATAACATGAGCTGTCTTCGGTATC
GTCGTATCCCACTACCGAGATATCCGCACCAACGCGCAGCCCGGACTCGGTAATGGCGCGCATTGCGCCC
AGCGCCATCTGATCGTTGGCAACCAGCATCGCAGTGGGAACGATGCCCTCATTCAGCATTTGCATGGTTT
GTTGAAAACCGGACATGGCACTCCAGTCGCCTTCCCGTTCCGCTATCGGCTGAATTTGATTGCGAGTGAG
ATATTTATGCCAGCCAGCCAGACGCAGACGCGCCGAGACAGAACTTAATGGGCCCGCTAACAGCGCGATT
TGCTGGTGACCCAATGCGACCAGATGCTCCACGCCCAGTCGCGTACCGTCTTCATGGGAGAAAATAATAC
TGTTGATGGGTGTCTGGTCAGAGACATCAAGAAATAACGCCGGAACATTAGTGCAGGCAGCTTCCACAGC
AATGGCATCCTGGTCATCCAGCGGATAGTTAATGATCAGCCCACTGACGCGTTGCGCGAGAAGATTGTGC
ACCGCCGCTTTACAGGCTTCGACGCCGCTTCGTTCTACCATCGACACCACCACGCTGGCACCCAGTTGAT
CGGCGCGAGATTTAATCGCCGCGACAATTTGCGACGGCGCGTGCAGGGCCAGACTGGAGGTGGCAACGCC
AATCAGCAACGACTGTTTGCCCGCCAGTTGTTGTGCCACGCGGTTGGGAATGTAATTCAGCTCCGCCATC
GCCGCTTCCACTTTTTCCCGCGTTTTCGCAGAAACGTGGCTGGCCTGGTTCACCACGCGGGAAACGGTCT
GATAAGAGACACCGGCATACTCTGCGACATCGTATAACGTTACTGGTTTCACATTCACCACCCTGAATTG
ACTCTCTTCCGGGCGCTATCATGCCATACCGCGAAAGGTTTTGCGCCATTCGATGGTGTCCGGGATCTCG
ACGCTCTCCCTTATGCGACTCCTGCATTAGGAAGCAGCCCAGTAGTAGGTTGAGGCCGTTGAGCACCGCC
GCCGCAAGGAATGGTGCATGCAAGGAGATGGCGCCCAACAGTCCCCCGGCCACGGGGCCTGCCACCATAC
CCACGCCGAAACAAGCGCTCATGAGCCCGAAGTGGCGAGCCCGATCTTCCCCATCGGTGATGTCGGCGAT
ATAGGCGCCAGCAACCGCACCTGTGGCGCCGGTGATGCCGGCCACGATGCGTCCGGCGTAGAGGATCGAG
ATCTCGATCCCGCGAAAT
